Addgene plasmid #238590: EGFR-HiBiT Fusion Vector
Purpose: Express EGFR-HiBiT Fusion Protein in Mammalian Cells under a CMV promoter
Depositing lab: Promega Corporation.
Backbone
  Vector backbone: pBiT3.1-C [CMV/HiBiT/Blast] Vector
  Vector type: Mammalian Expression
  Selectable markers: Blasticidin
Growth in bacteria
  Bacterial resistance: Kanamycin, 50 μg/mL
  Growth temperature: 37°C
  Growth strain: DH5alpha
  Copy number: High Copy
Gene/Insert
  Gene/Insert name: EGFR
  Species: H. sapiens (human)
  Mutation: None
  Entrez Gene: EGFR (a.k.a. ERBB, ERBB1, ERRP, HER1, NISBD2, NNCIS, PIG61, mENA)
  Promoter: CMV
  Tag / fusion protein: HiBiT (C terminal on backbone)
  Cloning method: Other
Terms and licenses: Academic/Nonprofit Terms; Industry Terms
How to cite: EGFR-HiBiT Fusion Vector was a gift from Promega Corporation (Addgene plasmid # 238590 ; http://n2t.net/addgene:238590 ; RRID:Addgene_238590)
