[The description below was written by a language model from this plasmid's Addgene catalogue record and pLannotate feature annotations shown in this document.]
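Description:
EGFR-HiBiT Fusion Vector is a mammalian expression plasmid built on the pBiT3.1-C [CMV/HiBiT/Blast] backbone. It expresses full-length, unmutated human EGFR (ERBB1/HER1) with a C-terminal HiBiT tag. Transcription is driven by the human cytomegalovirus immediate-early enhancer and promoter, followed by a chimeric β-globin/immunoglobulin intron that generally improves mRNA processing and expression. A T7 promoter lies just upstream of the EGFR open reading frame and could support in vitro transcription. The cassette ends in an SV40 polyadenylation signal. HiBiT is a short peptide that complements the LgBiT polypeptide to reconstitute NanoLuc-type luciferase activity, so the amount of tagged receptor can be read out as luminescence. The tag is recorded as supplied by the backbone, but it was not called as a feature in the automated annotation. It presumably lies in the short region downstream of the EGFR coding sequence. The small fragment hits in that area (MCS, SET1, T7 terminator) are probably partial matches rather than functional parts.

In bacteria the plasmid replicates from a high-copy ColE1/pUC-type origin and is selected with kanamycin. A cer site is also present, which helps keep the plasmid monomeric. The record is inconsistent about the mammalian marker. The catalogue fields and backbone name indicate blasticidin selection, whereas the annotated sequence shows an SV40 early promoter/EM7 promoter pair driving neo (nptII) with a synthetic poly(A) signal, and no blasticidin resistance gene was annotated. That dual-promoter arrangement would give kanamycin resistance in E. coli and typically G418 resistance in mammalian cells. The selection marker should therefore be checked against the sequence before use. According to the record, the construct is intended for expressing EGFR-HiBiT in mammalian cells, which fits luminescent measurement of receptor abundance.
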