Features (pLannotate 1.2.2; 19 found; start..end, strand, type, name):
    140..517     +  enhancer       CMV enhancer: human cytomegalovirus immediate early enhancer
    519..718     +  promoter       CMV promoter: human cytomegalovirus (CMV) immediate early promoter
    857..989     +  intron         chimeric intron: chimera between introns from human β-globin and immunoglobulin heavy chain genes
   1033..1051    +  promoter       T7 promoter: promoter for bacteriophage T7 RNA polymerase
   1065..4694    +  CDS            EGFR (sequence withheld): EGFR_HUMAN - Also known as ERBB, ERBB1, HER1. Experimental evidence at protein level: Swiss-Prot protein existence level 1. (Microbial infection) Acts as a receptor for hepatitis C virus (HCV) in hepatocytes and facilitates its cell entry. Mediates HCV entry by promoting the formation of the CD81-CLDN1 receptor complexes that are essential for HCV entry and by enhancing membrane fusion of cells expressing HCV envelope glycoproteins. From Homo sapiens (Human).
   4793..4822    +  misc_feature   MCS (fragment): pUC18/19 multiple cloning site
   4829..4878    +  CDS            SET1 (fragment): solubility-enhancement tag derived from T7 phage gene 10B
   4886..4905    +  terminator     T7 terminator (fragment): transcription terminator for bacteriophage T7 RNA polymerase
   4927..5048    -  polyA_signal   SV40 poly(A) signal: SV40 polyadenylation signal
   5071..5139    -  CDS            large T antigen (fragment): large T antigen from SV40 (simian virus 40)
   5144..5176    +  rep_origin     M13 ori (fragment): M13 bacteriophage origin of replication; arrow indicates direction of (+) strand synthesis
   5177..5228    -  misc_feature   bom (fragment): basis of mobility region from pBR322
   5293..5650    +  promoter       SV40 promoter: SV40 enhancer and early promoter
   5665..5712    +  promoter       EM7 promoter: synthetic bacterial promoter&nbsp
   5744..6535    +  CDS            neo: KKA2_KLEPN - Also known as kan, nptII. Experimental evidence at protein level: Swiss-Prot protein existence level 1. Resistance to kanamycin, neomycin, paromomycin, ribostamycin, butirosin and gentamicin B. From Klebsiella pneumoniae.
   6602..6650    +  polyA_signal   poly(A) signal: synthetic polyadenylation signal
   6671..6760    -  CDS            tnpA (fragment): TN5P_ECOLX - Also known as tnp. Experimental evidence at protein level: Swiss-Prot protein existence level 1. Mediates transposition of transposon Tn5 by a 'cut and paste' mechanism. First, the monomeric transposase binds the 19 bp inverted DNA repeats flanking the transposon. Then, dimerization of the DNA- bound transposase creates a synaptic DNA complex. After nicking of the first DNA strand, excision of the transposon proceeds through a series of intermediates. The transposase then mediates the insertion of the transposon at a new site by strand transfer. The activity of the wild- type tran
   6889..7477    -  rep_origin     ori: high-copy-number ColE1/pMB1/pBR322/pUC origin of replication
   7593..7876    +  misc_feature   cer region: ColE1-derived recombination site that helps to maintain plasmids as monomers
>Addgene plasmid #238590 | EGFR-HiBiT Fusion Vector | addgene full sequence | sequence record 478468 | Addgene NGS Result
TCAATATTGGCCATTAGCCATATTATTCATTGGTTATATAGCATAAATCAATATTGGCTATTGGCCATTG
CATACGTTGTATCTATATCATAATATGTACATTTATATTGGCTCATGTCCAATATGACCGCCATGTTGGC
ATTGATTATTGACTAGTTATTAATAGTAATCAATTACGGGGTCATTAGTTCATAGCCCATATATGGAGTT
CCGCGTTACATAACTTACGGTAAATGGCCCGCCTGGCTGACCGCCCAACGACCCCCGCCCATTGACGTCA
ATAATGACGTATGTTCCCATAGTAACGCCAATAGGGACTTTCCATTGACGTCAATGGGTGGAGTATTTAC
GGTAAACTGCCCACTTGGCAGTACATCAAGTGTATCATATGCCAAGTCCGCCCCCTATTGACGTCAATGA
CGGTAAATGGCCCGCCTGGCATTATGCCCAGTACATGACCTTACGGGACTTTCCTACTTGGCAGTACATC
TACGTATTAGTCATCGCTATTACCATGGTGATGCGGTTTTGGCAGTACACCAATGGGCGTGGATAGCGGT
TTGACTCACGGGGATTTCCAAGTCTCCACCCCATTGACGTCAATGGGAGTTTGTTTTGGCACCAAAATCA
ACGGGACTTTCCAAAATGTCGTAATAACCCCGCCCCGTTGACGCAAATGGGCGGTAGGCGTGTACGGTGG
GAGGTCTATATAAGCAGAGCTGGTTTAGTGAACCGTCAGATCACTAGAAGCTTTATTGCGGTAGTTTATC
ACAGTTAAATTGCTAACGCAGTCAGTGCTTCTGACACAACAGTCTCGAACTTAAGCTGCAGAAGTTGGTC
GTGAGGCACTGGGCAGGTAAGTATCAAGGTTACAAGACAGGTTTAAGGAGACCAATAGAAACTGGGCTTG
TCGAGACAGAGAAGACTCTTGCGTTTCTGATAGGCACCTATTGGTCTTACTGACATCCACTTTGCCTTTC
TCTCCACAGGTGTCCACTCCCAGTTCAATTACAGCTCTTAAGGCTAGAGTATTAATACGACTCACTATAG
GGCTAGCGATCGCC
[3633 nt withheld, positions 1065-4697]
TCTCAAGGCAGTTCAGGTGGTGGCGGGAGCGGAGGTGGAGGCTCGAGCGGTGTGAGCGGCTGGCGGCTGT
TCAAGAAGATTAGCTAAGGCCGCGACTCTAGAGTCGACCTGCAGGCATGCAAGCTGATCCGGCTGCTAAC
AAAGCCCGAAAGGAAGCTGAGTTGGCTGCTGCCACCGCTGAGCAATAACTAGCATAACCCCTTGGGGCGG
CCGCTTCGAGCAGACATGATAAGATACATTGATGAGTTTGGACAAACCACAACTAGAATGCAGTGAAAAA
AATGCTTTATTTGTGAAATTTGTGATGCTATTGCTTTATTTGTAACCATTATAAGCTGCAATAAACAAGT
TAACAACAACAATTGCATTCATTTTATGTTTCAGGTTCAGGGGGAGATGTGGGAGGTTTTTTTAAGCAAG
TAAAACCTCTACAAATGTGGTAAAATCGAATTTTAACAAAATATTAACGCTTACAATTTCCTGATGCGGT
ATTTTCTCCTTACGCATCTGTGCGGTATTTCACACCGCATACGCGGATCTGCGCAGCACCATGGCCTGAA
ATAACCTCTGAAAGAGGAACTTGGTTAGGTACCTTCTGAGGCGGAAAGAACCAGCTGTGGAATGTGTGTC
AGTTAGGGTGTGGAAAGTCCCCAGGCTCCCCAGCAGGCAGAAGTATGCAAAGCATGCATCTCAATTAGTC
AGCAACCAGGTGTGGAAAGTCCCCAGGCTCCCCAGCAGGCAGAAGTATGCAAAGCATGCATCTCAATTAG
TCAGCAACCATAGTCCCGCCCCTAACTCCGCCCATCCCGCCCCTAACTCCGCCCAGTTCCGCCCATTCTC
CGCCCCATGGCTGACTAATTTTTTTTATTTATGCAGAGGCCGAGGCCGCCTCGGCCTCTGAGCTATTCCA
GAAGTAGTGAGGAGGCTTTTTTGGAGGCCTAGGCTTTTGCAAAAAGCTTAATTAACTGTTGACAATTAAT
CATCGGCATAGTATATCGGCATAGTATAATACGACAAGGTGAGGAACTAAACCCAGGAGGCAGATCATGA
TTGAACAAGATGGATTGCACGCAGGTTCTCCGGCCGCTTGGGTGGAGAGGCTATTCGGCTATGACTGGGC
ACAACAGACAATCGGCTGCTCTGATGCCGCCGTGTTCCGGCTGTCAGCGCAGGGGCGCCCGGTTCTTTTT
GTCAAGACCGACCTGTCCGGTGCCCTGAATGAACTGCAGGACGAGGCAGCGCGGCTATCGTGGCTGGCCA
CGACGGGCGTTCCTTGCGCAGCTGTGCTCGACGTTGTCACTGAAGCGGGAAGGGACTGGCTGCTATTGGG
CGAAGTGCCGGGGCAGGATCTCCTGTCATCTCACCTTGCTCCTGCCGAGAAAGTATCCATCATGGCTGAT
GCAATGCGGCGGCTGCATACGCTTGATCCGGCTACCTGCCCATTCGACCACCAAGCGAAACATCGCATCG
AGCGAGCACGTACTCGGATGGAAGCCGGTCTTGTCGATCAGGATGATCTGGACGAAGAGCATCAGGGGCT
CGCGCCAGCCGAACTGTTCGCCAGGCTCAAGGCGCGCATGCCCGACGGCGAGGATCTCGTCGTGACCCAT
GGCGATGCCTGCTTGCCGAATATCATGGTGGAAAATGGCCGCTTTTCTGGATTCATCGACTGTGGCCGGC
TGGGTGTGGCGGACCGCTATCAGGACATAGCGTTGGCTACCCGTGATATTGCTGAAGAGCTTGGCGGCGA
ATGGGCTGACCGCTTCCTCGTGCTTTACGGTATCGCCGCTCCCGATTCGCAGCGCATCGCCTTCTATCGC
CTTCTTGACGAGTTCTTCTGAGCGGGACTCTGGGGTTCGAAATGACCGACCAAGCGACGCCCAACCTGCC
ATCACGATGGCCGCAATAAAATATCTTTATTTTCATTACATCTGTGTGTTGGTTTTTTGTGTGAATCGAT
AGCGATAAGGATCCTCTTTGCGCTTGCGTTTTCCCTTGTCCAGATAGCCCAGTAGCTGACATTCATCCGG
GGTCAGCACCGTTTCTGCGGACTGGCTTTCTACCCGGTATCAGCTCACTCAAAGGCGGTAATACGGTTAT
CCACAGAATCAGGGGATAACGCAGGAAAGAACATGTGAGCAAAAGGCCAGCAAAAGGCCAGGAACCGTAA
AAAGGCCGCGTTGCTGGCGTTTTTCCATAGGCTCCGCCCCCCTGACGAGCATCACAAAAATCGACGCTCA
AGTCAGAGGTGGCGAAACCCGACAGGACTATAAAGATACCAGGCGTTTCCCCCTGGAAGCTCCCTCGTGC
GCTCTCCTGTTCCGACCCTGCCGCTTACCGGATACCTGTCCGCCTTTCTCCCTTCGGGAAGCGTGGCGCT
TTCTCATAGCTCACGCTGTAGGTATCTCAGTTCGGTGTAGGTCGTTCGCTCCAAGCTGGGCTGTGTGCAC
GAACCCCCCGTTCAGCCCGACCGCTGCGCCTTATCCGGTAACTATCGTCTTGAGTCCAACCCGGTAAGAC
ACGACTTATCGCCACTGGCAGCAGCCACTGGTAACAGGATTAGCAGAGCGAGGTATGTAGGCGGTGCTAC
AGAGTTCTTGAAGTGGTGGCCTAACTACGGCTACACTAGAAGGACAGTATTTGGTATCTGCGCTCTGCTG
AAGCCAGTTACCTTCGGAAAAAGAGTTGGTAGCTCTTGATCCGGCAAACAAACCACCGCTGGTAGCGGTG
GTTTTTTTGTTTGCAAGCAGCAGATTACGCGCAGAAAAAAAGGATTTCAAGAAGATCCTTTGATCTTTTC
TACGGGGTCTGACGCTCAGTGGAACGAAAACTCACGTTAAGGGATTTTGGTCATGAGATTATCAAAAAGG
ATCTTCACCTAGATCCTTTTATAGTCCGGAAATACAGGAACGCACGCTGGATGGCCCTTCGCTGGGATGG
TGAAACCATGAAAAATGGCAGCTTCAGTGGATTAAGTGGGGGTAATGTGGCCTGTACCCTCTGGTTGCAT
AGGTATTCATACGGTTAAAATTTATCAGGCGCGATTGCGGCAGTTTTTCGGGTGGTTTGTTGCCATTTTT
ACCTGTCTGCTGCCGTGATCGCGCTGAACGCGTTTTAGCGGTGCGTACAATTAAGGGATTATGGTAAATC
CACTTACTGTCTGCCCTCGTAGCCATCGAGATAAACCGCAGTACTCCGGCCACGATGCGTCCGGCGTAGA
GGATCGAGATCT
